Addgene plasmid #180229: MS2_SC2_S_Omicron
Purpose: Generation of MS2 Virus-Like Particles packaged with the sequence for the WHO Omicron SARS-CoV-2 S gene (Amino Acid 319-869)
Depositing lab: Paul Freemont. Depositing organization: Imperial College London.
Backbone
  Vector backbone: pMX
  Backbone manufacturer: Life Technologies
  Backbone size w/o insert (bp): 2200
  Total vector size (bp): 6264
  Vector type: Bacterial Expression
Growth in bacteria
  Bacterial resistance: Kanamycin, 50 μg/mL
  Growth temperature: 37°C
  Growth strain: DH5alpha
  Copy number: High Copy
Gene/Insert 1
  Gene/Insert name: Maturation Protein (alt name: A Protein)
  Species: MS2 Phage
  Insert size (bp): 1182
  Promoter: T7
  Cloning method: Restriction Enzyme; 5′ cloning site BsaI (destroyed during cloning); 3′ cloning site BsaI (destroyed during cloning)
  Sequencing primers: 5′ GATGTGCTGCAAGGCGATTAAGTTG; 3′ ctatggaaaaacgccagcaacg
Gene/Insert 2
  Gene/Insert name: Coat Protein Dimer
  Species: Synthetic
  Insert size (bp): 801
  Promoter: T7
  Cloning method: Restriction Enzyme; 5′ cloning site BsaI (destroyed during cloning); 3′ cloning site BsaI (destroyed during cloning)
  Sequencing primers: 5′ GATGTGCTGCAAGGCGATTAAGTTG; 3′ ctatggaaaaacgccagcaacg
Gene/Insert 3
  Gene/Insert name: S gene
  Species: SARS-CoV-2
  Insert size (bp): 1654
  Mutation: Omicron (Amino Acid 319-869)
  GenBank ID: YP_009724390.1
  Entrez Gene: S (a.k.a. GU280_gp02, spike glycoprotein)
  Promoter: T7
  Cloning method: Restriction Enzyme; 5′ cloning site Esp3I (BsmBI) (destroyed during cloning); 3′ cloning site Esp3I (BsmBI) (destroyed during cloning)
  Sequencing primers: 5′ tgTCGAACAGAAAGTAATCGTATTGTAC; 3′ ctatggaaaaacgccagcaacg
How to cite: MS2_SC2_S_Omicron was a gift from Paul Freemont (Addgene plasmid # 180229 ; http://n2t.net/addgene:180229 ; RRID:Addgene_180229)
