[The description below was written by a language model from this plasmid's Addgene catalogue record and pLannotate feature annotations shown in this document.]
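Description:
MS2_SC2_S_Omicron is a bacterial expression plasmid built on the small pMX cloning backbone and designed to produce MS2 bacteriophage virus-like particles that encapsidate a defined fragment of SARS-CoV-2 RNA. It is maintained at high copy through a ColE1/pUC-type origin and selected with kanamycin via an aminoglycoside phosphotransferase gene driven by the bla promoter. The annotation also picks up short remnants of lacZα, an M13 origin, lacI and an RSF origin, which are backbone or assembly leftovers rather than functional units. The parts were joined by Type IIS (BsaI and Esp3I/BsmBI) assembly, with the sites destroyed in the process.

The payload consists of two T7-driven transcription units. The first has a T7 promoter with a lac operator and a T7 gene 10 ribosome binding site, followed by the MS2 maturation (A) protein and then a synthetic coat protein dimer, in which two coat protein copies are fused into one reading frame. A 6xHis tag is annotated within the second copy, which could allow affinity purification of assembled particles. This unit ends at a T7 terminator. The second unit uses a plain T7 promoter, with no annotated ribosome binding site, to transcribe the Omicron-variant spike region corresponding to amino acids 319–869. It is followed directly by an MS2 stem loop and a second T7 terminator. The stem loop is the hairpin recognised by the coat protein, so the spike transcript is captured and packaged inside the assembling capsids in a host that supplies T7 RNA polymerase. The record gives the purpose only as generating such packaged particles. Nuclease-protected RNA of this kind is commonly used as a non-infectious control or standard in RNA detection assays.
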