Features (pLannotate 1.2.2; 21 found; start..end, strand, type, name):
     30..77      +  terminator     T7 terminator: transcription terminator for bacteriophage T7 RNA polymerase
     83..130     -  CDS            lacI (fragment): lac repressor; lacI; The lac repressor binds to the lac operator to inhibit transcription in E. coli. This inhibition can be relieved by adding lactose or isopropyl-β-D-thiogalactopyranoside (IPTG).
    167..207     -  rep_origin     RSF ori (fragment): Plasmids containing the RSF 1030 origin of replication can be propagated in E. coli cells that contain additional plasmids with compatible origins.
    285..870     -  rep_origin     ori: high-copy-number ColE1/pMB1/pBR322/pUC origin of replication
   1044..1838    -  CDS            NeoR/KanR: aminoglycoside phosphotransferase confers resistance to neomycin, kanamycin, and G418 (Geneticin®)
   1839..1943    -  promoter       AmpR promoter: bla
   1969..2100    -  rep_origin     M13 ori (fragment): M13 bacteriophage origin of replication; arrow indicates direction of (+) strand synthesis
   2121..2277    -  CDS            lacZα (fragment): LacZα fragment of β-galactosidase; lacZ fragment
   2280..2298    +  promoter       T7 promoter: promoter for bacteriophage T7 RNA polymerase
   2299..2323    +  protein_bind   lac operator: The lac repressor binds to the lac operator to inhibit transcription in E. coli. This inhibition can be relieved by adding lactose or isopropyl-β-D-thiogalactopyranoside (IPTG). lac repressor encoded by lacI
   2332..2361    +  promoter       lac promoter: promoter for the E. coli lac operon
   2381..2403    +  RBS            RBS: efficient ribosome binding site from bacteriophage T7 gene 10 (Olins and Rangwala, 1989)
   2463..3638    +  CDS            A: MATA_BPMS2 - Experimental evidence at protein level: Swiss-Prot protein existence level 1. The maturation protein is required for the typical attachment of the phage to the side of the bacterial pili (PubMed:23810697). Binds to sequences located toward each end of the genome, hence circularizing it (PubMed:26608810). The RNA genome-maturation protein A complex is released from the capsid upon host receptor binding (PubMed:23810697). Maturation protein A enters the cell along with the viral RNA (PubMed:4551992). From Escherichia phage MS2 (Bacteriophage MS2).
   3665..4054    +  CDS            CAPSD_BPMS2: Experimental evidence at protein level: Swiss-Prot protein existence level 1. Acts as a translational repressor of viral replicase synthesis late in infection. This latter function is the result of capsid protein interaction with an RNA hairpin which contains the replicase ribosome-binding site. From Escherichia phage MS2 (Bacteriophage MS2).
   4056..4092    +  CDS            MS2 (fragment): bacteriophage MS2 coat protein binds to a specific stem-loop structure in the viral RNA (Peabody, 1993)
   4097..4114    +  CDS            7xHis (fragment): 6xHis affinity tag
   4121..4465    +  CDS            MS2 (fragment): bacteriophage MS2 coat protein binds to a specific stem-loop structure in the viral RNA (Peabody, 1993)
   4493..4540    +  terminator     T7 terminator: transcription terminator for bacteriophage T7 RNA polymerase
   4586..4604    +  promoter       T7 promoter: promoter for bacteriophage T7 RNA polymerase
   4605..6257    +  CDS            S (fragment) (sequence partly withheld): SPIKE_SARS2 - Experimental evidence at protein level: Swiss-Prot protein existence level 1. [Spike glycoprotein]: May down-regulate host tetherin (BST2) by lysosomal degradation, thereby counteracting its antiviral activity. From Severe acute respiratory syndrome coronavirus 2 (2019-nCoV) (SARS-CoV-2).
   6258..15      +  misc_RNA       MS2 stem loop (across the origin): stem loop that binds the bacteriophage MS2 coat protein
>Addgene plasmid #180229 | MS2_SC2_S_Omicron | addgene full sequence | sequence record 352514 | Addgene NGS Result
GAGGATCACCCATGTCCGCTGAGCAATAACTAGCATAACCCCTTGGGGCCTCTAAACGGGTCTTGAGGGG
TTTTTTGTAATTTCACTGCCCGCTTTCCAGTCGGGAAACCTGTCGTGCCAGCTGCATTAACATGGTCATA
GCTGTTTCCTTGCGTATTGGGCGCTCTCCGCTTCCTCGCTCACTGACTCGCTGCGCTCGGTCGTTCGGGT
AAAGCCTGGGGTGCCTAATGAGCAAAAGGCCAGCAAAAGGCCAGGAACCGTAAAAAGGCCGCGTTGCTGG
CGTTTTTCCATAGGCTCCGCCCCCCTGACGAGCATCACAAAAATCGACGCTCAAGTCAGAGGTGGCGAAA
CCCGACAGGACTATAAAGATACCAGGCGTTTCCCCCTGGAAGCTCCCTCGTGCGCTCTCCTGTTCCGACC
CTGCCGCTTACCGGATACCTGTCCGCCTTTCTCCCTTCGGGAAGCGTGGCGCTTTCTCATAGCTCACGCT
GTAGGTATCTCAGTTCGGTGTAGGTCGTTCGCTCCAAGCTGGGCTGTGTGCACGAACCCCCCGTTCAGCC
CGACCGCTGCGCCTTATCCGGTAACTATCGTCTTGAGTCCAACCCGGTAAGACACGACTTATCGCCACTG
GCAGCAGCCACTGGTAACAGGATTAGCAGAGCGAGGTATGTAGGCGCTACAGAGTTCTTGAAGTGGTGGC
CTAACTACGGCTACACTAGAAGAACAGTATTTGGTATCTGCGCTCTGCTGAAGCCAGTTACCTTCGGAAA
AAGAGTTGGTAGCTCTTGATCCGGCAAACAAACCACCGCTGGTAGCGGTGGTTTTTTTGTTTGCAAGCAG
CAGATTACGCGCAGAAAAAAAGGATCTCAAGAAGATCCTTTGATCTTTTCTACGGGGTCTGACGCTCAGT
GGAACGAAAACTCACGTTAAGGGATTTTGGTCATGAGATTATCAAAAAGGATCTTCACCTAGATCCTTTT
AAATTAAAAATGAAGTTTTAAATCAATCTAAAGTATATATGAGTAAACTTGGTCTGACAGTTATTAGAAA
AATTCATCCAGCAGACGATAAAACGCAATACGCTGGCTATCCGGTGCCGCAATGCCATACAGCACCAGAA
AACGATCCGCCCATTCGCCGCCCAGTTCTTCCGCAATATCACGGGTGGCCAGCGCAATATCCTGATAACG
ATCCGCCACGCCCAGACGGCCGCAATCAATAAAGCCGCTAAAACGGCCATTTTCCACCATAATGTTCGGC
AGGCACGCATCACCATGGGTCACCACCAGATCTTCGCCATCCGGCATGCTCGCTTTCAGACGCGCAAACA
GCTCTGCCGGTGCCAGGCCCTGATGTTCTTCATCCAGATCATCCTGATCCACCAGGCCCGCTTCCATACG
GGTACGCGCACGTTCAATACGATGTTTCGCCTGATGATCAAACGGACAGGTCGCCGGGTCCAGGGTATGC
AGACGACGCATGGCATCCGCCATAATGCTCACTTTTTCTGCCGGCGCCAGATGGCTAGACAGCAGATCCT
GACCCGGCACTTCGCCCAGCAGCAGCCAATCACGGCCCGCTTCGGTCACCACATCCAGCACCGCCGCACA
CGGAACACCGGTGGTGGCCAGCCAGCTCAGACGCGCCGCTTCATCCTGCAGCTCGTTCAGCGCACCGCTC
AGATCGGTTTTCACAAACAGCACCGGACGACCCTGCGCGCTCAGACGAAACACCGCCGCATCAGAGCAGC
CAATGGTCTGCTGCGCCCAATCATAGCCAAACAGACGTTCCACCCACGCTGCCGGGCTACCCGCATGCAG
GCCATCCTGTTCAATCATACTCTTCCTTTTTCAATATTATTGAAGCATTTATCAGGGTTATTGTCTCATG
AGCGGATACATATTTGAATGTATTTAGAAAAATAAACAAATAGGGGTTCCGCGCACATTTCCCCGAAAAG
TGCCACCTAAATTGTAAGCGTTAATATTTTGTTAAAATTCGCGTTAAATTTTTGTTAAATCAGCTCATTT
TTTAACCAATAGGCCGAAATCGGCAAAATCCCTTATAAATCAAAAGAATAGACCGAGATAGGGTTGAGTG
GCCGCTACAGGGCGCTCCCATTCGCCATTCAGGCTGCGCAACTGTTGGGAAGGGCGTTTCGGTGCGGGCC
TCTTCGCTATTACGCCAGCTGGCGAAAGGGGGATGTGCTGCAAGGCGATTAAGTTGGGTAACGCCAGGGT
TTTCCCAGTCACGACGTTGTAAAACGACGGCCAGTGAGGTAATACGACTCACTATAGGGGAATTGTGAGC
GGATAACAATTCCCCTCTAGATTTACACTTTATGCTTCCGGCTCGTATGTTTCTAGAGAATTCAAATAAT
TTTGTTTAACTTTAAGAAGGAGATTTAAATTGGCTATCGCTGTAGGTAGCCGGAATTCCATTCCTAGGAG
GTTTGACCTGTGCGAGCTTTTAGTACCCTTGATAGGGAGAACGAAACCTTCGTCCCCTCCGTTCGCGTTT
ACGCGGACGGTGAGACTGAAGATAACTCATTCTCTTTAAAATATCGTTCGAACTGGACTCCCGGTCGTTT
TAACTCGACTGGGGCCAAAACGAAACAGTGGCACTACCCCTCTCCGTATTCACGGGGGGCGTTAAGTGTC
ACATCGATAGATCAAGGTGCCTACAAGCGAAGTGGGTCATCGTGGGGTCGCCCGTACGAGGAGAAAGCCG
GTTTCGGCTTCTCCCTCGACGCACGCTCCTGCTACAGCCTCTTCCCTGTAAGCCAAAACTTGACTTACAT
CGAAGTGCCGCAGAACGTTGCGAACCGGGCGTCGACCGAAGTCCTGCAAAAGGTCACCCAGGGTAATTTT
AACCTTGGTGTTGCTTTAGCAGAGGCCAGGTCGACAGCCTCACAACTCGCGACGCAAACCATTGCGCTCG
TGAAGGCGTACACTGCCGCTCGTCGCGGTAATTGGCGCCAGGCGCTCCGCTACCTTGCCCTAAACGAAGA
TCGAAAGTTTCGATCAAAACACGTGGCCGGCAGATGGTTGGAGTTGCAGTTCGGTTGGTTACCACTAATG
AGTGATATCCAGGGTGCATATGAGATGCTTACGAAGGTTCACCTTCAAGAGTTTCTTCCTATGAGAGCCG
TACGTCAGGTCGGTACTAACATCAAGTTAGATGGCCGTCTGTCGTATCCAGCTGCAAACTTCCAGACAAC
GTGCAACATATCGCGACGTATCGTGATATGGTTTTACATAAACGATGCACGTTTGGCATGGTTGTCGTCC
CTAGGTATCTTGAACCCACTAGGTATAGTGTGGGAAAAGGTGCCTTTCTCATTCGTTGTCGACTGGCTCC
TACCTGTAGGTAACATGCTCGAGGGCCTTACGGCCCCCGTGGGATGCTCCTACATGTCAGGAACAGTTAC
TGACGTAATAACGGGTGAGTCCATCATAAGCGTTGACGCTCCCTACGGGTGGACTGTGGAGAGACAGGGC
ACTGCTAAGGCCCAAATCTCAGCCATGCATCGAGGGGTACAATCCGTATGGCCAACAACTGGCGCGTACG
TAAAGTCTCCTTTCTCGATGGTCCATACCTTAGATGCGTTAGCATTAATCAGGCAACGGCTCTCTAGATA
GAGCCCTCAACCGGAGTTTGAAGCATGGCTTCTAACTTTACTCAGTTCGTTCTCGTCGACAATGGCGGAA
CTGGCGACGTGACTGTCGCCCCAAGCAACTTCGCTAACGGGGTCGCTGAATGGATCAGCTCTAACTCGCG
TTCACAGGCTTACAAAGTAACCTGTAGCGTTCGTCAGAGCTCTGCGCAGAATCGCAAATACACCATCAAA
GTCGAGGTGCCTAAAGTGGCAACCCAGACTGTTGGTGGTGTAGAGCTTCCTGTAGCCGCATGGCGTTCGT
ACTTAAATATGGAACTAACCATTCCAATTTTCGCTACGAATTCCGACTGCGAGCTTATTGTTAAGGCAAT
GCAAGGTCTTCTAAAAGATGGAAACCCGATTCCCTCAGCAATCGCAGCAAACTCCGGCATCTACGCTAAC
TTTACTCAGTTCGTTCTCGTCGACAATGGCGGTACCCATCACCATCACCATCACGGTACCGGCGACGTGA
CTGTCGCCCCAAGCAACTTCGCTAACGGGGTCGCTGAATGGATCAGCTCTAACTCGCGTTCACAGGCTTA
CAAAGTAACCTGTAGCGTTCGTCAGAGCTCTGCGCAGAATCGCAAATACACCATCAAAGTCGAGGTGCCT
AAAGTGGCAACCCAGACTGTTGGTGGTGTAGAGCTTCCTGTAGCCGCATGGCGTTCGTACTTAAATATGG
AACTAACCATTCCAATTTTCGCTACGAATTCCGACTGCGAGCTTATTGTTAAGGCAATGCAAGGTCTTCT
AAAAGATGGAAACCCGATTCCCTCAGCAATCGCAGCAAACTCCGGCATCTACTAATAGACGCCGGCCACC
GCTGAGCAATAACTAGCATAACCCCTTGGGGCCTCTAAACGGGTCTTGAGGGGTTTTTTGTCGAACAGAA
AGTAATCGTATTGTACACGGCCGCATAATCGAAATTAATACGACTCACTATAGGAGAGTCCAACCAACAG
AATCTATTGTTAGATTTCCTAATATTACA
[585 nt withheld, positions 4650-5234]
AAGTCTACTAATTTGGTTAAAAACAAATGTGTCAATTTCAACTTCAATGGTTTAAAAGGCACAGGTGTTC
TTACTGAGTCTAACAAAAAGTTTCTGCCTTTCCAACAATTTGGCAGAGACATTGCTGACACTACTGATGC
TGTCCGTGATCCACAGACACTTGAGATTCTTGACATTACACCATGTTCTTTTGGTGGTGTCAGTGTTATA
ACACCAGGAACAAATACTTCTAACCAGGTTGCTGTTCTTTATCAGGGTGTTAACTGCACAGAAGTCCCTG
TTGCTATTCATGCAGATCAACTTACTCCTACTTGGCGTGTTTATTCTACAGGTTCTAATGTTTTTCAAAC
ACGTGCAGGCTGTTTAATAGGGGCTGAATATGTCAACAACTCATATGAGTGTGACATACCCATTGGTGCA
GGTATATGCGCTAGTTATCAGACTCAGACTAAGTCTCATCGGCGGGCACGTAGTGTAGCTAGTCAATCCA
TCATTGCCTACACTATGTCACTTGGTGCAGAAAATTCAGTTGCTTACTCTAATAACTCTATTGCCATACC
CACAAATTTTACTATTAGTGTTACCACAGAAATTCTACCAGTGTCTATGACCAAGACATCAGTAGATTGT
ACAATGTACATTTGTGGTGATTCAACTGAATGCAGCAATCTTTTGTTGCAATATGGCAGTTTTTGTACAC
AATTAAAACGTGCTTTAACTGGAATAGCTGTTGAACAAGACAAAAACACCCAAGAAGTTTTTGCACAAGT
CAAACAAATTTACAAAACACCACCAATTAAATATTTTGGTGGTTTTAATTTTTCACAAATATTACCAGAT
CCATCAAAACCAAGCAAGAGGTCATTTATTGAAGATCTACTTTTCAACAAAGTGACACTTGCAGATGCTG
GCTTCATCAAACAATATGGTGATTGCCTTGGTGATATTGCTGCTAGAGACCTCATTTGTGCACAAAAGTT
TAAAGGCCTTACTGTTTTGCCACCTTTGCTCACAGATGAAATGACAT
